Addgene plasmid #19457: pcDNA5/FRT/TO HSPA1L
Depositing lab: Harm Kampinga. Depositing organization: University Medical Center Groningen. Publication: Computational analysis of the human HSPH/HSPA/DNAJ family and cloning of a human HSPH/HSPA/DNAJ expression library. Hageman J, Kampinga HH. Cell Stress Chaperones. 2009 Jan;14(1):1-21. doi: 10.1007/s12192-008-0060-2. Epub 2008 Aug 7. PubMed 18686016.
Backbone
  Vector backbone: pcDNA5/FRT/TO
  Backbone manufacturer: Invitrogen
  Backbone size w/o insert (bp): 5137
  Vector type: Mammalian Expression
  Selectable markers: Hygromycin
Growth in bacteria
  Bacterial resistance: Ampicillin, 100 μg/mL
  Growth temperature: 37°C
  Growth strain: DH5alpha
  Copy number: High Copy
Gene/Insert
  Gene/Insert name: HSPA1L (alt name: hum70t)
  Species: H. sapiens (human)
  Insert size (bp): 1925
  Entrez Gene: HSPA1L (a.k.a. HSP70-1L, HSP70-HOM, HSP70T, hum70t)
  Cloning method: Restriction Enzyme; 5′ cloning site EcoRV (not destroyed); 3′ cloning site NotI (not destroyed)
  Sequencing primers: 5′ LNCX; 3′ BGH-rev
Terms and licenses: Academic/Nonprofit Terms; Industry Terms: Not Available to Industry
Depositor comments: Part of the HSP70 gene family Disclaimer: For cloning the various HSP genes, the Stratagene reference RNA for cDNA synthesis was used and genes were amplified from this mixture that originates from 10 different cell lines from different somatic origin and ultimately coming from 10 different individuals. This strategy was used to maximize the chance for the presence of individual HSP transcripts. Users must be aware that this mixture thus represents 20 complete haploid genomes, meaning that for each individual gene there might be polymorphisms that could potentially have functional consequences. The library was sequence verified only for the presence of the correct gene.
How to cite: pcDNA5/FRT/TO HSPA1L was a gift from Harm Kampinga (Addgene plasmid # 19457 ; http://n2t.net/addgene:19457 ; RRID:Addgene_19457)
