[The description below was written by a language model from this plasmid's Addgene catalogue record and the feature table of its GenBank file.]
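Description:
pcDNA5/FRT/TO HSPA1L is a mammalian expression plasmid built on the commercial pcDNA5/FRT/TO backbone and carrying the human HSPA1L coding sequence (also known as hum70t or HSP70-HOM), a member of the HSP70 chaperone family. The roughly 1.9 kb insert was cloned between EcoRV and NotI sites, giving a circular construct of about 7.1 kb. In E. coli it is maintained at high copy through a ColE1/pUC-type origin and selected with ampicillin via the beta-lactamase gene. The feature table does not annotate the HSPA1L open reading frame itself, but the unannotated interval between the promoter region and the bGH terminator matches the expected position and size of the insert. No epitope tag or reporter is recorded.

Expression is driven by the CMV immediate-early enhancer and promoter, followed by two tet operator (O2) sites and terminated by the bovine growth hormone polyadenylation signal. In cells that express the Tet repressor, TetR binds the operators and holds transcription off until tetracycline or doxycycline is added; in cells lacking TetR the promoter behaves constitutively. Downstream lies an FRT site placed immediately ahead of a hygromycin resistance coding sequence with an SV40 poly(A) signal but no annotated promoter of its own. This arrangement lets FLP recombinase insert the plasmid at a genomic FRT site in a suitable host line, where an upstream promoter activates hygromycin resistance, so that stable isogenic, inducible lines can be selected.

The plasmid belongs to a human HSPH/HSPA/DNAJ expression library. The depositor cautions that inserts were amplified from pooled RNA of ten cell lines, so polymorphisms may be present, and that clones were sequence verified only for gene identity.
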