LOCUS       Exported 7056 bp ds-DNA circular SYN 12-MAY-2021
DEFINITION  synthetic circular DNA
ACCESSION   .
VERSION     .
KEYWORDS    pcDNA5/FRT/TO HSPA1L
SOURCE      synthetic DNA construct
  ORGANISM  synthetic DNA construct
REFERENCE   1 (bases 1 to 7056)
  AUTHORS   Hageman J, Kampinga HH
  TITLE     Computational analysis of the human HSPH/HSPA/DNAJ family and
            cloning of a human HSPH/HSPA/DNAJ expression library.
  JOURNAL   Cell Stress Chaperones. 2008 Aug 7. ():.
  PUBMED    18686016
REFERENCE   2 (bases 1 to 7056)
  AUTHORS   .
  TITLE     Direct Submission
  JOURNAL   Exported May 12, 2021 from SnapGene Server 1.1.58
            http://www.snapgene.com
FEATURES             Location/Qualifiers
     source          1..7056
                     /organism="synthetic DNA construct"
                     /mol_type="other DNA"
     primer_bind     complement(44..63)
                     /label=pRS-marker
                     /note="pRS vectors, use to sequence yeast selectable
                     marker"
     enhancer        235..614
                     /label=CMV enhancer
                     /note="human cytomegalovirus immediate early enhancer"
     promoter        615..818
                     /label=CMV promoter
                     /note="human cytomegalovirus (CMV) immediate early
                     promoter"
     primer_bind     769..789
                     /label=CMV-F
                     /note="Human CMV immediate early promoter, forward primer"
     protein_bind    820..838
                     /gene="tetO"
                     /label=tet operator
                     /bound_moiety="tetracycline repressor TetR"
                     /note="bacterial operator O2 for the tetR and tetA genes"
     protein_bind    841..859
                     /gene="tetO"
                     /label=tet operator
                     /bound_moiety="tetracycline repressor TetR"
                     /note="bacterial operator O2 for the tetR and tetA genes"
     primer_bind     869..893
                     /label=LNCX
                     /note="Human CMV promoter, forward primer"
     primer_bind     complement(3008..3025)
                     /label=BGH-rev
                     /note="Bovine growth hormone terminator, reverse primer.
                     Also called BGH reverse"
     polyA_signal    3014..3238
                     /label=bGH poly(A) signal
                     /note="bovine growth hormone polyadenylation signal"
     primer_bind     complement(3371..3390)
                     /label=F1ori-R
                     /note="F1 origin, reverse primer"
     protein_bind    3522..3569
                     /label=FRT
                     /bound_moiety="FLP recombinase from the Saccharomyces
                     cerevisiae 2u plasmid"
                     /note="FLP-mediated recombination occurs in the 8-bp core
                     sequence TCTAGAAA (Turan and Bode, 2011)."
     CDS             3577..4599
                     /codon_start=1
                     /gene="aph(4)-Ia"
                     /product="aminoglycoside phosphotransferase from E. coli"
                     /label=HygR
                     /note="confers resistance to hygromycin"
                     /translation="KKPELTATSVEKFLIEKFDSVSDLMQLSEGEESRAFSFDVGGRGY
                     VLRVNSCADGFYKDRYVYRHFASAALPIPEVLDIGEFSESLTYCISRRAQGVTLQDLPE
                     TELPAVLQPVAEAMDAIAAADLSQTSGFGPFGPQGIGQYTTWRDFICAIADPHVYHWQT
                     VMDDTVSASVAQALDELMLWAEDCPEVRHLVHADFGSNNVLTDNGRITAVIDWSEAMFG
                     DSQYEVANIFFWRPWLACMEQQTRYFERRHPELAGSPRLRAYMLRIGLDQLYQSLVDGN
                     FDDAAWAQGRCDAIVRSGAGTVGRTQIARRSAAVWTDGCVEVLADSGNRRPSTRPRAKE
                     "
     polyA_signal    4729..4850
                     /label=SV40 poly(A) signal
                     /note="SV40 polyadenylation signal"
     primer_bind     complement(4766..4785)
                     /label=SV40pA-R
                     /note="SV40 polyA, reverse primer"
     primer_bind     4820..4839
                     /label=EBV-rev
                     /note="SV40 polyA terminator, reverse primer"
     primer_bind     complement(4899..4915)
                     /label=M13 rev
                     /note="common sequencing primer, one of multiple similar
                     variants"
     primer_bind     complement(4899..4915)
                     /label=M13 Reverse
                     /note="In lacZ gene. Also called M13-rev"
     primer_bind     complement(4912..4934)
                     /label=M13/pUC Reverse
                     /note="In lacZ gene"
     protein_bind    4923..4939
                     /label=lac operator
                     /bound_moiety="lac repressor encoded by lacI"
                     /note="The lac repressor binds to the lac operator to
                     inhibit transcription in E. coli. This inhibition can be
                     relieved by adding lactose or
                     isopropyl-beta-D-thiogalactopyranoside (IPTG)."
     promoter        complement(4947..4977)
                     /label=lac promoter
                     /note="promoter for the E. coli lac operon"
     protein_bind    4992..5013
                     /label=CAP binding site
                     /bound_moiety="E. coli catabolite activator protein"
                     /note="CAP binding activates transcription in the presence
                     of cAMP."
     primer_bind     complement(5130..5147)
                     /label=L4440
                     /note="L4440 vector, forward primer"
     rep_origin      complement(5301..5889)
                     /direction=LEFT
                     /label=ori
                     /note="high-copy-number ColE1/pMB1/pBR322/pUC origin of
                     replication"
     primer_bind     complement(5381..5400)
                     /label=pBR322ori-F
                     /note="pBR322 origin, forward primer"
     CDS             complement(6060..6920)
                     /codon_start=1
                     /gene="bla"
                     /product="beta-lactamase"
                     /label=AmpR
                     /note="confers resistance to ampicillin, carbenicillin, and
                     related antibiotics"
                     /translation="MSIQHFRVALIPFFAAFCLPVFAHPETLVKVKDAEDQLGARVGYI
                     ELDLNSGKILESFRPEERFPMMSTFKVLLCGAVLSRIDAGQEQLGRRIHYSQNDLVEYS
                     PVTEKHLTDGMTVRELCSAAITMSDNTAANLLLTTIGGPKELTAFLHNMGDHVTRLDRW
                     EPELNEAIPNDERDTTMPVAMATTLRKLLTGELLTLASRQQLIDWMEADKVAGPLLRSA
                     LPAGWFIADKSGAGERGSRGIIAALGPDGKPSRIVVIYTTGSQATMDERNRQIAEIGAS
                     LIKHW"
     primer_bind     6683..6702
                     /label=Amp-R
                     /note="Ampicillin resistance gene, reverse primer"
     promoter        complement(6921..7025)
                     /gene="bla"
                     /label=AmpR promoter
ORIGIN
        1 gacggatcgg gagatctccc gatcccctat ggtgcactct cagtacaatc tgctctgatg
       61 ccgcatagtt aagccagtat ctgctccctg cttgtgtgtt ggaggtcgct gagtagtgcg
      121 cgagcaaaat ttaagctaca acaaggcaag gcttgaccga caattgcatg aagaatctgc
      181 ttagggttag gcgttttgcg ctgcttcgcg atgtacgggc cagatatacg cgttgacatt
      241 gattattgac tagttattaa tagtaatcaa ttacggggtc attagttcat agcccatata
      301 tggagttccg cgttacataa cttacggtaa atggcccgcc tggctgaccg cccaacgacc
      361 cccgcccatt gacgtcaata atgacgtatg ttcccatagt aacgccaata gggactttcc
      421 attgacgtca atgggtggag tatttacggt aaactgccca cttggcagta catcaagtgt
      481 atcatatgcc aagtacgccc cctattgacg tcaatgacgg taaatggccc gcctggcatt
      541 atgcccagta catgacctta tgggactttc ctacttggca gtacatctac gtattagtca
      601 tcgctattac catggtgatg cggttttggc agtacatcaa tgggcgtgga tagcggtttg
      661 actcacgggg atttccaagt ctccacccca ttgacgtcaa tgggagtttg ttttggcacc
      721 aaaatcaacg ggactttcca aaatgtcgta acaactccgc cccattgacg caaatgggcg
      781 gtaggcgtgt acggtgggag gtctatataa gcagagctct ccctatcagt gatagagatc
      841 tccctatcag tgatagagat cgtcgacgag ctcgtttagt gaaccgtcag atcgcctgga
      901 gacgccatcc acgctgtttt gacctccata gaagacaccg ggaccgatcc agcctccgga
      961 ctctagcgtt taaacttaag cttggtaccg agctcggatc cactagtcca gtgtggtgga
     1021 attctgcaga tatcaccatg gctactgcca agggaatcgc cataggcatc gacctgggca
     1081 ccacctactc ctgtgtgggg gtgttccagc acggcaaggt ggagatcatc gccaacgacc
     1141 agggcaaccg caccaccccc agctacgtgg ccttcacaga caccgagcgg ctcattgggg
     1201 atgcggccaa gaaccaggta gcaatgaatc cccagaacac tgtttttgat gctaaacgtc
     1261 tgatcggcag gaaatttaat gatcctgttg tacaagcaga tatgaaactt tggccttttc
     1321 aagtgattaa tgaaggaggc aagcccaaag tccttgtgtc ctacaaaggg gagaataaag
     1381 ctttctaccc tgaggaaatc tcttcgatgg tattgactaa gttgaaggag actgctgagg
     1441 cctttttggg ccaccctgtc accaatgcag tgattaccgt gccagcctat ttcaatgact
     1501 ctcaacgtca ggctactaag gatgcaggtg tgattgctgg acttaatgtg ctaagaatca
     1561 tcaatgagcc cacggctgct gccattgcct atggtttaga taaaggaggt caaggagaac
     1621 gacatgtcct gatttttgat ctgggtggag gcacatttga tgtgtcaatt ctgaccatag
     1681 atgatgggat ttttgaggta aaggccactg ctggggacac tcacctgggt ggggaggact
     1741 ttgacaacag gcttgtgagc cacttcgtgg aggagttcaa gaggaaacac aaaaaggaca
     1801 tcagccagaa caagcgagcc gtgaggcggc tgcgcaccgc ctgcgagagg gccaagagga
     1861 ccctgtcgtc cagcacccag gccaacctag aaattgattc actttatgaa ggcattgact
     1921 tctatacatc catcaccaga gctcgatttg aagagttgtg tgcagacctg tttaggggta
     1981 ccctggagcc tgtagaaaaa gcgcttcggg atgccaagat ggataaggct aaaatccatg
     2041 acattgtttt agtagggggc tccacccgca tccccaaggt gcagcggctg cttcaggact
     2101 acttcaatgg acgtgatctc aacaagagca tcaaccctga tgaggccgta gcatatgggg
     2161 ctgcggtaca agcagccatc ctgatggggg acaagtctga gaaggtacag gacctgctgc
     2221 tgctggacgt ggctcccctg tccctggggc tggagacggc tgggggcgtg atgactgccc
     2281 tgataaagcg caactccacc atccccacca agcagacaca gattttcacc acctactctg
     2341 acaaccaacc cggggtgctg atccaggtgt atgagggcga gagggccatg acaaaggaca
     2401 acaacctgct ggggcggttt gacctgactg gaatccctcc agcacccagg ggagttcctc
     2461 agatcgaggt gacgtttgac attgatgcca atggtattct caatgtcaca gccatggaca
     2521 agagcaccgg caaggtgaac aagatcacca tcaccaatga caagggccgc ctgagcaagg
     2581 aggagattga gcgcatggtt ctggatgctg agaaatataa agctgaagat gaggtccaga
     2641 gggagaaaat tgctgcaaag aatgccttag aatcctatgc ttttaacatg aagagtgttg
     2701 tgagtgatga aggtttgaag ggcaagatta gtgagtctga taaaaataaa atattggata
     2761 aatgcaacga gctcctttcg tggctggagg tcaatcaact ggcagagaaa gatgagtttg
     2821 atcataagag aaaggaattg gagcagatgt gtaaccctat catcacaaaa ctctaccaag
     2881 gaggatgcac tgggcctgcc tgcggaacag ggtatgtgcc tggaaggcct gccacaggcc
     2941 ccacaattga agaagtagat taagcggccg ctcgagtcta gagggcccgt ttaaacccgc
     3001 tgatcagcct cgactgtgcc ttctagttgc cagccatctg ttgtttgccc ctcccccgtg
     3061 ccttccttga ccctggaagg tgccactccc actgtccttt cctaataaaa tgaggaaatt
     3121 gcatcgcatt gtctgagtag gtgtcattct attctggggg gtggggtggg gcaggacagc
     3181 aagggggagg attgggaaga caatagcagg catgctgggg atgcggtggg ctctatggct
     3241 tctgaggcgg aaagaaccag ctggggctct agggggtatc cccnnnnnnn nnnnnnnnnn
     3301 nnnnnnnnnn nnnnnnnnnn nnnnnnnnnn nnnnnnnnnn nnnnnnnnnn nnnnnnnnnn
     3361 nnnnnnnnnn nnnnnnnnnn nnnnnnnnnn nnnnnnnnnn nnnnnnncnn nnnnnnnnnn
     3421 nnnnnnnnnn nnnnnnnnnn nnnnnnnnnn nnnnnnnnnn nnnnnnnnnn nnnnnnnnnn
     3481 nnnnnnnnnn nnnnnnnnna gggtgatggt tcacgtacct agaagttcct attccgaagt
     3541 tcctattctc tagaaagtat aggaacttcc ttggccaaaa agcctgaact caccgcgacg
     3601 tctgtcgaga agtttctgat cgaaaagttc gacagcgtct ccgacctgat gcagctctcg
     3661 gagggcgaag aatctcgtgc tttcagcttc gatgtaggag ggcgtggata tgtcctgcgg
     3721 gtaaatagct gcgccgatgg tttctacaaa gatcgttatg tttatcggca ctttgcatcg
     3781 gccgcgctcc cgattccgga agtgcttgac attggggaat tcagcgagag cctgacctat
     3841 tgcatctccc gccgtgcaca gggtgtcacg ttgcaagacc tgcctgaaac cgaactgccc
     3901 gctgttctgc agccggtcgc ggaggccatg gatgcgatcg ctgcggccga tcttagccag
     3961 acgagcgggt tcggcccatt cggaccgcaa ggaatcggtc aatacactac atggcgtgat
     4021 ttcatatgcg cgattgctga tccccatgtg tatcactggc aaactgtgat ggacgacacc
     4081 gtcagtgcgt ccgtcgcgca ggctctcgat gagctgatgc tttgggccga ggactgcccc
     4141 gaagtccggc acctcgtgca cgcggatttc ggctccaaca atgtcctgac ggacaatggc
     4201 cgcataacag cggtcattga ctggagcgag gcgatgttcg gggattccca atacgaggtc
     4261 gccaacatct tcttctggag gccgtggttg gcttgtatgg agcagcagac gcgctacttc
     4321 gagcggaggc atccggagct tgcaggatcg ccgcggctcc gggcgtatat gctccgcatt
     4381 ggtcttgacc aactctatca gagcttggtt gacggcaatt tcgatgatgc agcttgggcg
     4441 cagggtcgat gcgacgcaat cgtccgatcc ggagccggga ctgtcgggcg tacacaaatc
     4501 gcccgcagaa gcgcggccgt ctggaccgat ggctgtgtag aagtactcgc cgatagtgga
     4561 aaccgacgcc ccagcactcg tccgagggca aaggaatagc acgtactacg agatttcgat
     4621 tccaccgccg ccttctatga aaggttgggc ttcggaatcg ttttccggga cgccggctgg
     4681 atgatcctcc agcgcgggga tctcatgctg gagttcttcg cccaccccaa cttgtttatt
     4741 gcagcttata atggttacaa ataaagcaat agcatcacaa atttcacaaa taaagcattt
     4801 ttttcactgc attctagttg tggtttgtcc aaactcatca atgtatctta tcatgtctgt
     4861 ataccgtcga cctctagcta gagcttggcg taatcatggt catagctgtt tcctgtgtga
     4921 aattgttatc cgctcacaat tccacacaac atacgagccg gaagcataaa gtgtaaagcc
     4981 tggggtgcct aatgagtgag ctaactcaca ttaattgcgt tgcgctcact gcccgctttc
     5041 cagtcgggaa acctgtcgtg ccagctgcat taatgaatcg gccaacgcgc ggggagaggc
     5101 ggtttgcgta ttgggcgctc ttccgcttcc tcgctcactg actcgctgcg ctcggtcgtt
     5161 cggctgcggc gagcggtatc agctcactca aaggcggtaa tacggttatc cacagaatca
     5221 ggggataacg caggaaagaa catgtgagca aaaggccagc aaaaggccag gaaccgtaaa
     5281 aaggccgcgt tgctggcgtt tttccatagg ctccgccccc ctgacgagca tcacaaaaat
     5341 cgacgctcaa gtcagaggtg gcgaaacccg acaggactat aaagatacca ggcgtttccc
     5401 cctggaagct ccctcgtgcg ctctcctgtt ccgaccctgc cgcttaccgg atacctgtcc
     5461 gcctttctcc cttcgggaag cgtggcgctt tctcatagct cacgctgtag gtatctcagt
     5521 tcggtgtagg tcgttcgctc caagctgggc tgtgtgcacg aaccccccgt tcagcccgac
     5581 cgctgcgcct tatccggtaa ctatcgtctt gagtccaacc cggtaagaca cgacttatcg
     5641 ccactggcag cagccactgg taacaggatt agcagagcga ggtatgtagg cggtgctaca
     5701 gagttcttga agtggtggcc taactacggc tacactagaa gaacagtatt tggtatctgc
     5761 gctctgctga agccagttac cttcggaaaa agagttggta gctcttgatc cggcaaacaa
     5821 accaccgctg gtagcggtgg tttttttgtt tgcaagcagc agattacgcg cagaaaaaaa
     5881 ggatctcaag aagatccttt gatcttttct acggggtctg acgctcagtg gaacgaaaac
     5941 tcacgttaag ggattttggt catgagatta tcaaaaagga tcttcaccta gatcctttta
     6001 aattaaaaat gaagttttaa atcaatctaa agtatatatg agtaaacttg gtctgacagt
     6061 taccaatgct taatcagtga ggcacctatc tcagcgatct gtctatttcg ttcatccata
     6121 gttgcctgac tccccgtcgt gtagataact acgatacggg agggcttacc atctggcccc
     6181 agtgctgcaa tgataccgcg agacccacgc tcaccggctc cagatttatc agcaataaac
     6241 cagccagccg gaagggccga gcgcagaagt ggtcctgcaa ctttatccgc ctccatccag
     6301 tctattaatt gttgccggga agctagagta agtagttcgc cagttaatag tttgcgcaac
     6361 gttgttgcca ttgctacagg catcgtggtg tcacgctcgt cgtttggtat ggcttcattc
     6421 agctccggtt cccaacgatc aaggcgagtt acatgatccc ccatgttgtg caaaaaagcg
     6481 gttagctcct tcggtcctcc gatcgttgtc agaagtaagt tggccgcagt gttatcactc
     6541 atggttatgg cagcactgca taattctctt actgtcatgc catccgtaag atgcttttct
     6601 gtgactggtg agtactcaac caagtcattc tgagaatagt gtatgcggcg accgagttgc
     6661 tcttgcccgg cgtcaatacg ggataatacc gcgccacata gcagaacttt aaaagtgctc
     6721 atcattggaa aacgttcttc ggggcgaaaa ctctcaagga tcttaccgct gttgagatcc
     6781 agttcgatgt aacccactcg tgcacccaac tgatcttcag catcttttac tttcaccagc
     6841 gtttctgggt gagcaaaaac aggaaggcaa aatgccgcaa aaaagggaat aagggcgaca
     6901 cggaaatgtt gaatactcat actcttcctt tttcaatatt attgaagcat ttatcagggt
     6961 tattgtctca tgagcggata catatttgaa tgtatttaga aaaataaaca aataggggtt
     7021 ccgcgcacat ttccccgaaa agtgccacct gacgtc
//
