>Addgene plasmid #19457 | pcDNA5/FRT/TO HSPA1L | addgene partial sequence | sequence record 25234 | 19457 with LNCX
CTGTTTTGACCTCCATAGAAGACACCGGGACCGATCCAGCCTCCGGACTCTAGCGTTTAAACTTAAGCTT
GGTACCGAGCTCGGATCCACTAGTCCAGTGTGGTGGAATTCTGCAGATATCACCATGGCTACTGCCAAGG
GAATCGCCATAGGCATCGACCTGGGCACCACCTACTCCTGTGTGGGGGTGTTCCAGCACGGCAAGGTGGA
GATCATCGCCAACGACCAGGGCAACCGCACCACCCCCAGCTACGTGGCCTTCACAGACACCGAGCGGCTC
ATTGGGGATGCGGCCAAGAACCAGGTAGCAATGAATCCCCAGAACACTGTTTTTGATGCTAAACGTCTGA
TCGGCAGGAAATTTAATGATCCTGTTGTACAAGCAGATATGAAACTTTGGCCTTTTCAAGTGATTAATGA
AGGAGGCAAGCCCAAAGTCCTTGTGTCCTACAAAGGGGAGAATAAAGCTTTCTACCCTGAGGAAATCTCT
TCGATGGTATTGACTAAGTTGAAGGAGACTGCTGAGGCCTTTTTGGGCCACCCTGTCACCAATGCAGTGA
TTACCGTGCCAGCCTATTTCAATGACTCTCAACGTCAGGCTACTAAGGATGCAGGTGTGATTGCTGGACT
TAATGTGCTAAGAATCATCAG
